LOCUS       Exported 8323 bp ds-DNA circular SYN 13-MAY-2021
DEFINITION  3rd generation lentiviral gRNA plasmid targeting human CDK15.
ACCESSION   .
VERSION     .
KEYWORDS    CDK15 gRNA (BRDN0001144734)
SOURCE      synthetic DNA construct
  ORGANISM  synthetic DNA construct
REFERENCE   1 (bases 1 to 8323)
  AUTHORS   Doench JG, Fusi N, Sullender M, Hegde M, Vaimberg EW, Donovan KF,
            Smith I, Tothova Z, Wilen C, Orchard R, Virgin HW, Listgarten J,
            Root DE
  TITLE     Optimized sgRNA design to maximize activity and minimize off-target
            effects of CRISPR-Cas9.
  JOURNAL   Nat Biotechnol. 2016 Jan 18. doi: 10.1038/nbt.3437.
  PUBMED    26780180
REFERENCE   2 (bases 1 to 8323)
  AUTHORS   .
  TITLE     Direct Submission
  JOURNAL   Exported May 13, 2021 from SnapGene Server 1.1.58
            http://www.snapgene.com
FEATURES             Location/Qualifiers
     source          1..8323
                     /organism="synthetic DNA construct"
                     /mol_type="other DNA"
     promoter        87..1265
                     /label=EF-1-alpha promoter
                     /note="strong constitutive promoter for human elongation
                     factor EF-1-alpha"
     intron          318..1256
                     /label=EF-1-alpha intron A
                     /note="intron upstream of the start codon of human
                     EF-1-alpha"
     primer_bind     1213..1233
                     /label=EF1a-F
                     /note="Human elongation factor-1a promoter, forward primer"
     CDS             1278..1877
                     /codon_start=1
                     /gene="pac from Streptomyces alboniger"
                     /product="puromycin N-acetyltransferase"
                     /label=PuroR
                     /note="confers resistance to puromycin"
                     /translation="MTEYKPTVRLATRDDVPRAVRTLAAAFADYPATRHTVDPDRHIER
                     VTELQELFLTRVGLDIGKVWVADDGAAVAVWTTPESVEAGAVFAEIGPRMAELSGSRLA
                     AQQQMEGLLAPHRPKEPAWFLATVGVSPDHQGKGLGSAVVLPGVEAAERAGVPAFLETS
                     APRNLPFYERLGFTVTADVEVPEGPRTWCMTRKPGA"
     primer_bind     complement(1278..1297)
                     /label=Puro-R
                     /note="Puromycin resistance gene, reverse primer. Also
                     called puro-variant-R"
     primer_bind     1774..1794
                     /label=Puro-F
                     /note="Puromycin resistance gene, forward primer"
     misc_feature    1893..2481
                     /label=WPRE
                     /note="woodchuck hepatitis virus posttranscriptional
                     regulatory element"
     primer_bind     complement(1946..1966)
                     /label=WPRE-R
                     /note="WPRE, reverse primer"
     CDS             complement(2364..2375)
                     /codon_start=1
                     /product="Factor Xa recognition and cleavage site"
                     /label=Factor Xa site
                     /translation="IEGR"
     LTR             2553..2786
                     /label=3' LTR (Delta-U3)
                     /note="self-inactivating 3' long terminal repeat (LTR) from
                     HIV-1"
     polyA_signal    2864..2985
                     /label=SV40 poly(A) signal
                     /note="SV40 polyadenylation signal"
     primer_bind     complement(2901..2920)
                     /label=SV40pA-R
                     /note="SV40 polyA, reverse primer"
     primer_bind     2955..2974
                     /label=EBV-rev
                     /note="SV40 polyA terminator, reverse primer"
     rep_origin      3025..3160
                     /label=SV40 ori
                     /note="SV40 origin of replication"
     primer_bind     3087..3106
                     /label=SV40pro-F
                     /note="SV40 promoter/origin, forward primer"
     primer_bind     complement(3180..3199)
                     /label=T7
                     /note="T7 promoter, forward primer"
     promoter        complement(3181..3199)
                     /label=T7 promoter
                     /note="promoter for bacteriophage T7 RNA polymerase"
     primer_bind     complement(3209..3226)
                     /label=M13 Forward
                     /note="In lacZ gene. Also called M13-F20 or M13 (-21)
                     Forward"
     primer_bind     complement(3209..3225)
                     /label=M13 fwd
                     /note="common sequencing primer, one of multiple similar
                     variants"
     primer_bind     complement(3218..3240)
                     /label=M13/pUC Forward
                     /note="In lacZ gene"
     rep_origin      3367..3822
                     /direction=RIGHT
                     /label=f1 ori
                     /note="f1 bacteriophage origin of replication; arrow
                     indicates direction of (+) strand synthesis"
     primer_bind     complement(3454..3473)
                     /label=F1ori-R
                     /note="F1 origin, reverse primer"
     primer_bind     3664..3685
                     /label=F1ori-F
                     /note="F1 origin, forward primer"
     promoter        3848..3952
                     /gene="bla"
                     /label=AmpR promoter
     CDS             3953..4813
                     /codon_start=1
                     /gene="bla"
                     /product="beta-lactamase"
                     /label=AmpR
                     /note="confers resistance to ampicillin, carbenicillin, and
                     related antibiotics"
                     /translation="MSIQHFRVALIPFFAAFCLPVFAHPETLVKVKDAEDQLGARVGYI
                     ELDLNSGKILESFRPEERFPMMSTFKVLLCGAVLSRIDAGQEQLGRRIHYSQNDLVEYS
                     PVTEKHLTDGMTVRELCSAAITMSDNTAANLLLTTIGGPKELTAFLHNMGDHVTRLDRW
                     EPELNEAIPNDERDTTMPVAMATTLRKLLTGELLTLASRQQLIDWMEADKVAGPLLRSA
                     LPAGWFIADKSGAGERGSRGIIAALGPDGKPSRIVVIYTTGSQATMDERNRQIAEIGAS
                     LIKHW"
     primer_bind     complement(4171..4190)
                     /label=Amp-R
                     /note="Ampicillin resistance gene, reverse primer"
     rep_origin      4984..5572
                     /direction=RIGHT
                     /label=ori
                     /note="high-copy-number ColE1/pMB1/pBR322/pUC origin of
                     replication"
     primer_bind     5473..5492
                     /label=pBR322ori-F
                     /note="pBR322 origin, forward primer"
     primer_bind     5726..5743
                     /label=L4440
                     /note="L4440 vector, forward primer"
     protein_bind    5860..5881
                     /label=CAP binding site
                     /bound_moiety="E. coli catabolite activator protein"
                     /note="CAP binding activates transcription in the presence
                     of cAMP."
     promoter        5896..5926
                     /label=lac promoter
                     /note="promoter for the E. coli lac operon"
     protein_bind    5934..5950
                     /label=lac operator
                     /bound_moiety="lac repressor encoded by lacI"
                     /note="The lac repressor binds to the lac operator to
                     inhibit transcription in E. coli. This inhibition can be
                     relieved by adding lactose or
                     isopropyl-beta-D-thiogalactopyranoside (IPTG)."
     primer_bind     5939..5961
                     /label=M13/pUC Reverse
                     /note="In lacZ gene"
     primer_bind     5958..5974
                     /label=M13 rev
                     /note="common sequencing primer, one of multiple similar
                     variants"
     primer_bind     5958..5974
                     /label=M13 Reverse
                     /note="In lacZ gene. Also called M13-rev"
     primer_bind     5993..6013
                     /label=T3
                     /note="T3 promoter, forward primer"
     promoter        5995..6013
                     /label=T3 promoter
                     /note="promoter for bacteriophage T3 RNA polymerase"
     promoter        6041..6267
                     /label=RSV promoter
                     /note="Rous sarcoma virus enhancer/promoter"
     LTR             6268..6448
                     /label=5' LTR (truncated)
                     /note="truncated 5' long terminal repeat (LTR) from HIV-1"
     misc_feature    6495..6620
                     /label=HIV-1 Psi
                     /note="packaging signal of human immunodeficiency virus
                     type 1"
     misc_feature    7113..7346
                     /label=RRE
                     /note="The Rev response element (RRE) of HIV-1 allows for
                     Rev-dependent mRNA export from the nucleus to the
                     cytoplasm."
     CDS             7531..7575
                     /codon_start=1
                     /product="antigenic peptide corresponding to amino acids
                     655 to 669 of the HIV envelope protein gp41 (Lutje Hulsik
                     et al., 2013)"
                     /label=gp41 peptide
                     /note="recognized by the 2H10 single-chain llama nanobody"
                     /translation="KNEQELLELDKWASL"
     promoter        7753..7993
                     /label=U6 promoter
                     /note="RNA polymerase III promoter for human U6 snRNA"
     primer_bind     7753..7773
                     /label=hU6-F
                     /note="Human U6 promoter, forward primer"
     primer_bind     7924..7943
                     /label=LKO.1 5'
                     /note="Human U6 promoter, forward primer"
     misc_RNA        8023..8098
                     /label=gRNA scaffold
                     /note="guide RNA scaffold for the Streptococcus pyogenes
                     CRISPR/Cas9 system"
     misc_feature    8154..8271
                     /label=cPPT/CTS
                     /note="central polypurine tract and central termination
                     sequence of HIV-1"
ORIGIN
        1 cccgggtgca aagatggata aagttttaaa cagagaggaa tctttgcagc taatggacct
       61 tctaggtctt gaaaggagtg ggaattggct ccggtgcccg tcagtgggca gagcgcacat
      121 cgcccacagt ccccgagaag ttggggggag gggtcggcaa ttgatccggt gcctagagaa
      181 ggtggcgcgg ggtaaactgg gaaagtgatg tcgtgtactg gctccgcctt tttcccgagg
      241 gtgggggaga accgtatata agtgcagtag tcgccgtgaa cgttcttttt cgcaacgggt
      301 ttgccgccag aacacaggta agtgccgtgt gtggttcccg cgggcctggc ctctttacgg
      361 gttatggccc ttgcgtgcct tgaattactt ccacctggct gcagtacgtg attcttgatc
      421 ccgagcttcg ggttggaagt gggtgggaga gttcgaggcc ttgcgcttaa ggagcccctt
      481 cgcctcgtgc ttgagttgag gcctggcctg ggcgctgggg ccgccgcgtg cgaatctggt
      541 ggcaccttcg cgcctgtctc gctgctttcg ataagtctct agccatttaa aatttttgat
      601 gacctgctgc gacgcttttt ttctggcaag atagtcttgt aaatgcgggc caagatctgc
      661 acactggtat ttcggttttt ggggccgcgg gcggcgacgg ggcccgtgcg tcccagcgca
      721 catgttcggc gaggcggggc ctgcgagcgc ggccaccgag aatcggacgg gggtagtctc
      781 aagctggccg gcctgctctg gtgcctggcc tcgcgccgcc gtgtatcgcc ccgccctggg
      841 cggcaaggct ggcccggtcg gcaccagttg cgtgagcgga aagatggccg cttcccggcc
      901 ctgctgcagg gagctcaaaa tggaggacgc ggcgctcggg agagcgggcg ggtgagtcac
      961 ccacacaaag gaaaagggcc tttccgtcct cagccgtcgc ttcatgtgac tccacggagt
     1021 accgggcgcc gtccaggcac ctcgattagt tctcgagctt ttggagtacg tcgtctttag
     1081 gttgggggga ggggttttat gcgatggagt ttccccacac tgagtgggtg gagactgaag
     1141 ttaggccagc ttggcacttg atgtaattct ccttggaatt tgcccttttt gagtttggat
     1201 cttggttcat tctcaagcct cagacagtgg ttcaaagttt ttttcttcca tttcaggtgt
     1261 cgtgacgtac ggccaccatg accgagtaca agcccacggt gcgcctcgcc acccgcgacg
     1321 acgtccccag ggccgtacgc accctcgccg ccgcgttcgc cgactacccc gccacgcgcc
     1381 acaccgtcga tccggaccgc cacatcgagc gggtcaccga gctgcaagaa ctcttcctca
     1441 cgcgcgtcgg gctcgacatc ggcaaggtgt gggtcgcgga cgacggcgcc gccgtggcgg
     1501 tctggaccac gccggagagc gtcgaagcgg gggcggtgtt cgccgagatc ggcccgcgca
     1561 tggccgagtt gagcggttcc cggctggccg cgcagcaaca gatggaaggc ctcctggcgc
     1621 cgcaccggcc caaggagccc gcgtggttcc tggccaccgt cggagtctcg cccgaccacc
     1681 agggcaaggg tctgggcagc gccgtcgtgc tccccggagt ggaggcggcc gagcgcgccg
     1741 gggtgcccgc cttcctggag acctccgcgc cccgcaacct ccccttctac gagcggctcg
     1801 gcttcaccgt caccgccgac gtcgaggtgc ccgaaggacc gcgcacctgg tgcatgaccc
     1861 gcaagcccgg tgcctgaacg cgttaagtcg acaatcaacc tctggattac aaaatttgtg
     1921 aaagattgac tggtattctt aactatgttg ctccttttac gctatgtgga tacgctgctt
     1981 taatgccttt gtatcatgct attgcttccc gtatggcttt cattttctcc tccttgtata
     2041 aatcctggtt gctgtctctt tatgaggagt tgtggcccgt tgtcaggcaa cgtggcgtgg
     2101 tgtgcactgt gtttgctgac gcaaccccca ctggttgggg cattgccacc acctgtcagc
     2161 tcctttccgg gactttcgct ttccccctcc ctattgccac ggcggaactc atcgccgcct
     2221 gccttgcccg ctgctggaca ggggctcggc tgttgggcac tgacaattcc gtggtgttgt
     2281 cggggaaatc atcgtccttt ccttggctgc tcgcctgtgt tgccacctgg attctgcgcg
     2341 ggacgtcctt ctgctacgtc ccttcggccc tcaatccagc ggaccttcct tcccgcggcc
     2401 tgctgccggc tctgcggcct cttccgcgtc ttcgccttcg ccctcagacg agtcggatct
     2461 ccctttgggc cgcctccccg cgtcgacttt aagaccaatg acttacaagg cagctgtaga
     2521 tcttagccac tttttaaaag aaaagggggg actggaaggg ctaattcact cccaacgaag
     2581 acaagatctg ctttttgctt gtactgggtc tctctggtta gaccagatct gagcctggga
     2641 gctctctggc taactaggga acccactgct taagcctcaa taaagcttgc cttgagtgct
     2701 tcaagtagtg tgtgcccgtc tgttgtgtga ctctggtaac tagagatccc tcagaccctt
     2761 ttagtcagtg tggaaaatct ctagcagtac gtatagtagt tcatgtcatc ttattattca
     2821 gtatttataa cttgcaaaga aatgaatatc agagagtgag aggaacttgt ttattgcagc
     2881 ttataatggt tacaaataaa gcaatagcat cacaaatttc acaaataaag catttttttc
     2941 actgcattct agttgtggtt tgtccaaact catcaatgta tcttatcatg tctggctcta
     3001 gctatcccgc ccctaactcc gcccatcccg cccctaactc cgcccagttc cgcccattct
     3061 ccgccccatg gctgactaat tttttttatt tatgcagagg ccgaggccgc ctcggcctct
     3121 gagctattcc agaagtagtg aggaggcttt tttggaggcc tagggacgta cccaattcgc
     3181 cctatagtga gtcgtattac gcgcgctcac tggccgtcgt tttacaacgt cgtgactggg
     3241 aaaaccctgg cgttacccaa cttaatcgcc ttgcagcaca tccccctttc gccagctggc
     3301 gtaatagcga agaggcccgc accgatcgcc cttcccaaca gttgcgcagc ctgaatggcg
     3361 aatgggnnnn nnnnnnnnnn nnnnnnnnnn nnnnnnnnnn nnnnnnnnnn nnnnnnnnnn
     3421 nnnnnnnnnn nnnnnnnnnn nnnnnnnnnn nnnnnnnnnn nnnnnnnnnn nnnnnnnnnn
     3481 nnnnnnnnnn cnnnnnnnnn nnnnnnnnnn nnnnnnnnnn nnnnnnnnnn nnnnnnnnnn
     3541 nnnnnnnnnn nnnnnnnnnn nnnnnnnnnn nnnnnnnnnn nnannnnnnn nnnnnnnnnn
     3601 nnnnnnnnnn nnnnnnnnnn nnnnnnnnnn nncctttgac gttggagtcc acgttcttta
     3661 atagtggact cttgttccaa actggaacaa cactcaaccc tatctcggtc tattcttttg
     3721 atttataagg gattttgccg atttcggcct attggttaaa aaatgagctg atttaacaaa
     3781 aatttaacgc gaattttaac aaaatattaa cgcttacaat ttaggtggca cttttcgggg
     3841 aaatgtgcgc ggaaccccta tttgtttatt tttctaaata cattcaaata tgtatccgct
     3901 catgagacaa taaccctgat aaatgcttca ataatattga aaaaggaaga gtatgagtat
     3961 tcaacatttc cgtgtcgccc ttattccctt ttttgcggca ttttgccttc ctgtttttgc
     4021 tcacccagaa acgctggtga aagtaaaaga tgctgaagat cagttgggtg cacgagtggg
     4081 ttacatcgaa ctggatctca acagcggtaa gatccttgag agttttcgcc ccgaagaacg
     4141 ttttccaatg atgagcactt ttaaagttct gctatgtggc gcggtattat cccgtattga
     4201 cgccgggcaa gagcaactcg gtcgccgcat acactattct cagaatgact tggttgagta
     4261 ctcaccagtc acagaaaagc atcttacgga tggcatgaca gtaagagaat tatgcagtgc
     4321 tgccataacc atgagtgata acactgcggc caacttactt ctgacaacga tcggaggacc
     4381 gaaggagcta accgcttttt tgcacaacat gggggatcat gtaactcgcc ttgatcgttg
     4441 ggaaccggag ctgaatgaag ccataccaaa cgacgagcgt gacaccacga tgcctgtagc
     4501 aatggcaaca acgttgcgca aactattaac tggcgaacta cttactctag cttcccggca
     4561 acaattaata gactggatgg aggcggataa agttgcagga ccacttctgc gctcggccct
     4621 tccggctggc tggtttattg ctgataaatc tggagccggt gagcgtgggt ctcgcggtat
     4681 cattgcagca ctggggccag atggtaagcc ctcccgtatc gtagttatct acacgacggg
     4741 gagtcaggca actatggatg aacgaaatag acagatcgct gagataggtg cctcactgat
     4801 taagcattgg taactgtcag accaagttta ctcatatata ctttagattg atttaaaact
     4861 tcatttttaa tttaaaagga tctaggtgaa gatccttttt gataatctca tgaccaaaat
     4921 cccttaacgt gagttttcgt tccactgagc gtcagacccc gtagaaaaga tcaaaggatc
     4981 ttcttgagat cctttttttc tgcgcgtaat ctgctgcttg caaacaaaaa aaccaccgct
     5041 accagcggtg gtttgtttgc cggatcaaga gctaccaact ctttttccga aggtaactgg
     5101 cttcagcaga gcgcagatac caaatactgt tcttctagtg tagccgtagt taggccacca
     5161 cttcaagaac tctgtagcac cgcctacata cctcgctctg ctaatcctgt taccagtggc
     5221 tgctgccagt ggcgataagt cgtgtcttac cgggttggac tcaagacgat agttaccgga
     5281 taaggcgcag cggtcgggct gaacgggggg ttcgtgcaca cagcccagct tggagcgaac
     5341 gacctacacc gaactgagat acctacagcg tgagctatga gaaagcgcca cgcttcccga
     5401 agggagaaag gcggacaggt atccggtaag cggcagggtc ggaacaggag agcgcacgag
     5461 ggagcttcca gggggaaacg cctggtatct ttatagtcct gtcgggtttc gccacctctg
     5521 acttgagcgt cgatttttgt gatgctcgtc aggggggcgg agcctatgga aaaacgccag
     5581 caacgcggcc tttttacggt tcctggcctt ttgctggcct tttgctcaca tgttctttcc
     5641 tgcgttatcc cctgattctg tggataaccg tattaccgcc tttgagtgag ctgataccgc
     5701 tcgccgcagc cgaacgaccg agcgcagcga gtcagtgagc gaggaagcgg aagagcgccc
     5761 aatacgcaaa ccgcctctcc ccgcgcgttg gccgattcat taatgcagct ggcacgacag
     5821 gtttcccgac tggaaagcgg gcagtgagcg caacgcaatt aatgtgagtt agctcactca
     5881 ttaggcaccc caggctttac actttatgct tccggctcgt atgttgtgtg gaattgtgag
     5941 cggataacaa tttcacacag gaaacagcta tgaccatgat tacgccaagc gcgcaattaa
     6001 ccctcactaa agggaacaaa agctggagct gcaagcttaa tgtagtctta tgcaatactc
     6061 ttgtagtctt gcaacatggt aacgatgagt tagcaacatg ccttacaagg agagaaaaag
     6121 caccgtgcat gccgattggt ggaagtaagg tggtacgatc gtgccttatt aggaaggcaa
     6181 cagacgggtc tgacatggat tggacgaacc actgaattgc cgcattgcag agatattgta
     6241 tttaagtgcc tagctcgata cataaacggg tctctctggt tagaccagat ctgagcctgg
     6301 gagctctctg gctaactagg gaacccactg cttaagcctc aataaagctt gccttgagtg
     6361 cttcaagtag tgtgtgcccg tctgttgtgt gactctggta actagagatc cctcagaccc
     6421 ttttagtcag tgtggaaaat ctctagcagt ggcgcccgaa cagggacttg aaagcgaaag
     6481 ggaaaccaga ggagctctct cgacgcagga ctcggcttgc tgaagcgcgc acggcaagag
     6541 gcgaggggcg gcgactggtg agtacgccaa aaattttgac tagcggaggc tagaaggaga
     6601 gagatgggtg cgagagcgtc agtattaagc gggggagaat tagatcgcga tgggaaaaaa
     6661 ttcggttaag gccaggggga aagaaaaaat ataaattaaa acatatagta tgggcaagca
     6721 gggagctaga acgattcgca gttaatcctg gcctgttaga aacatcagaa ggctgtagac
     6781 aaatactggg acagctacaa ccatcccttc agacaggatc agaagaactt agatcattat
     6841 ataatacagt agcaaccctc tattgtgtgc atcaaaggat agagataaaa gacaccaagg
     6901 aagctttaga caagatagag gaagagcaaa acaaaagtaa gaccaccgca cagcaagcgg
     6961 ccgctgatct tcagacctgg aggaggagat atgagggaca attggagaag tgaattatat
     7021 aaatataaag tagtaaaaat tgaaccatta ggagtagcac ccaccaaggc aaagagaaga
     7081 gtggtgcaga gagaaaaaag agcagtggga ataggagctt tgttccttgg gttcttggga
     7141 gcagcaggaa gcactatggg cgcagcgtca atgacgctga cggtacaggc cagacaatta
     7201 ttgtctggta tagtgcagca gcagaacaat ttgctgaggg ctattgaggc gcaacagcat
     7261 ctgttgcaac tcacagtctg gggcatcaag cagctccagg caagaatcct ggctgtggaa
     7321 agatacctaa aggatcaaca gctcctgggg atttggggtt gctctggaaa actcatttgc
     7381 accactgctg tgccttggaa tgctagttgg agtaataaat ctctggaaca gatttggaat
     7441 cacacgacct ggatggagtg ggacagagaa attaacaatt acacaagctt aatacactcc
     7501 ttaattgaag aatcgcaaaa ccagcaagaa aagaatgaac aagaattatt ggaattagat
     7561 aaatgggcaa gtttgtggaa ttggtttaac ataacaaatt ggctgtggta tataaaatta
     7621 ttcataatga tagtaggagg cttggtaggt ttaagaatag tttttgctgt actttctata
     7681 gtgaatagag ttaggcaggg atattcacca ttatcgtttc agacccacct cccaaccccg
     7741 aggggaccca gagagggcct atttcccatg attccttcat atttgcatat acgatacaag
     7801 gctgttagag agataattag aattaatttg actgtaaaca caaagatatt agtacaaaat
     7861 acgtgacgta gaaagtaata atttcttggg tagtttgcag ttttaaaatt atgttttaaa
     7921 atggactatc atatgcttac cgtaacttga aagtatttcg atttcttggc tttatatatc
     7981 ttgtggaaag gacgaaacac cgtggatgct gagacatata ctgttttaga gctagaaata
     8041 gcaagttaaa ataaggctag tccgttatca acttgaaaaa gtggcaccga gtcggtgctt
     8101 ttttaagctt ggcgtaacta gatcttgaga caaatggcag tattcatcca caattttaaa
     8161 agaaaagggg ggattggggg gtacagtgca ggggaaagaa tagtagacat aatagcaaca
     8221 gacatacaaa ctaaagaatt acaaaaacaa attacaaaaa ttcaaaattt tcgggtttat
     8281 tacagggaca gcagagatcc actttggcgc cggctcgagg ggg
//
