[The description below was written by a language model from this plasmid's Addgene catalogue record and the feature table of its GenBank file.]
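Description:
CDK15 gRNA (BRDN0001144734) is a third-generation lentiviral guide RNA plasmid built on the lentiGuide-Puro backbone and designed to direct Streptococcus pyogenes Cas9 to the human CDK15 gene (also known as ALS2CR7, PFTAIRE2 or PFTK2). The circular construct is 8,323 bp. It is propagated in E. coli through a high-copy ColE1/pUC-type origin with ampicillin selection from the bla gene. The backbone also carries an f1 origin, an SV40 origin and poly(A) signal, and flanking lac, T3 and T7 promoter elements.

The lentiviral transfer cassette begins with an RSV promoter fused to a truncated HIV-1 5' LTR, which makes genomic RNA production Tat-independent. It continues through the Psi packaging signal, the Rev response element and a cPPT/CTS, and ends in a self-inactivating, U3-deleted 3' LTR. Within this unit, a human U6 RNA polymerase III promoter drives the CDK15-specific spacer joined to the SpCas9 gRNA scaffold. A separate EF-1-alpha promoter, with its intron A, expresses puromycin N-acetyltransferase so that transduced mammalian cells can be selected. A downstream WPRE enhances transcript expression.

The plasmid does not encode Cas9, so it must be paired with a separate Cas9 vector such as lentiCas9-Blast or used in cells that already express the nuclease. According to the depositor, the guide was designed against three CDK15 reference transcripts and belongs to a human kinome gRNA collection. The associated publication concerns optimized sgRNA design for higher on-target activity and fewer off-target effects. Its typical use is Cas9-mediated disruption of CDK15 in human cells after lentiviral delivery and puromycin selection. The cloning method is recorded as unknown.
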