Addgene plasmid #76486: CDK15 gRNA (BRDN0001144734)
Purpose: 3rd generation lentiviral gRNA plasmid targeting human CDK15
Depositing lab: John Doench & David Root. Depositing organization: Broad Institute. Publication: Optimized sgRNA design to maximize activity and minimize off-target effects of CRISPR-Cas9. Doench JG, Fusi N, Sullender M, Hegde M, Vaimberg EW, Donovan KF, Smith I, Tothova Z, Wilen C, Orchard R, Virgin HW, Listgarten J, Root DE. Nat Biotechnol. 2016 Jan 18. doi: 10.1038/nbt.3437. PubMed 26780180.
Backbone
  Vector backbone: lentiGuide-Puro
  Backbone manufacturer: Zhang Lab (Addgene plasmid # 52963)
  Vector type: Mammalian Expression, Lentiviral, CRISPR
  Selectable markers: Puromycin
Growth in bacteria
  Bacterial resistance: Ampicillin, 100 μg/mL
  Growth temperature: 37°C
  Growth strain: DH5alpha
  Copy number: High Copy
Gene/Insert
  Gene/Insert name: CDK15 (alt names: CDK15; NM_001261435.1)
  gRNA/shRNA sequence: TGGATGCTGAGACATATACT
  Species: H. sapiens (human)
  Entrez Gene: CDK15 (a.k.a. ALS2CR7, PFTAIRE2, PFTK2)
  Promoter: hU6
  Cloning method: Unknown
  Sequencing primers: 5′ U6-F; 3′ pS2-R
Terms and licenses: Academic/Nonprofit Terms; Industry Terms: Not Available to Industry
Depositor comments: The gRNA was designed to target the following Genbank reference sequence(s): NM_001261435.1,NM_001261436.1,NM_139158.2. Note that this plasmid does NOT contain Cas9. It should be used in conjunction with lentiCas9-Blast (Addgene #52962) or otherwise with cell lines already expressing Cas9. Browse the full kinome gRNA library at http://www.addgene.org/pooled-library/broadgpp-human-kinome/ or visit http://www.broadinstitute.org/rnai/public/ for detailed protocols and information.
How to cite: CDK15 gRNA (BRDN0001144734) was a gift from John Doench & David Root (Addgene plasmid # 76486 ; http://n2t.net/addgene:76486 ; RRID:Addgene_76486)
