>Addgene plasmid #76486 | CDK15 gRNA (BRDN0001144734) | depositor partial sequence | sequence record 143946 | Target Sequence
TGGATGCTGAGACATATACT
