>Addgene plasmid #76486 | CDK15 gRNA (BRDN0001144734) | addgene partial sequence | sequence record 185931 | hU6-F
AGAAAGTAATAATTTCTTGGGTAGTTTGCAGTTTTAAAATTATGTTTTAAAATGGACTATCATATGCTTA
CCGTAACTTGAAAGTATTTCGATTTCTTGGCTTTATATATCTTGTGGAAAGGACGAAACACCGTGGATGC
TGAGACATATACTGTTTTAGAGCTAGAAATAGCAAGTTAAAATAAGGCTAGTCCGTTATCAACTTGAAAA
AGTGGCACCGAGTCGGTGCTTTTTTAAGCTTGGCGTAACTAGATCTTGAGACAAATGGCAGTATTCATCC
ACAATTTTAAAAGAAAAGGGGGGATTGGGGGGTACAGTGCAGGGGAAAGAATAGTAGACATAATAGCAAC
AGACATACAAACTAAAGAATTACAAAAACAAATTACAAAAATTCAAAATTTTCGGGTTTATTACAGGGAC
AGCAGAGATCCACTTTGGCGCCGGCTCGAGGGGGCCCGGGTGCAAAGATGGATAAAGTTTTAAACAGAGA
GGAATCTTTGCAGCTAATGGACCTTCTAGGTCTTGAAAGGAGTGGGAATTGGCTCCGGTGCCCGTCAGTG
GGCAGAGCGC
